>Addgene plasmid #49356 | pRF-AmeR | depositor full sequence | sequence record 74285 | pRF-AmeR sequence 7362 bps
TAAGCTTGGCTGTTTTGGCGGATGAGAGAAGATTTTCAGCCTGATACAGATTAAATCAGAACGCAGAAGC
GGTCTGATAAAACAGAATTTGCCTGGCGGCAGTAGCGCGGTGGTCCCACCTGACCCCATGCCGAACTCAG
AAGTGAAACGCCGTAGCGCCGATGGTAGTGTGGGGTCTCCCCATGCGAGAGTAGGGAACTGCCAGGCATC
AAATAAAACGAAAGGCTCAGTCGAAAGACTGGGCCTTTCGTTTTATCTGTTGTTTGTCGGTGAACGCTCT
CCTGAGTAGGACAAATCCGCCGGGAGCGGATTTGAACGTTGCGAAGCAACGGCCCGGAGGGTGGCGGGCA
GGACGCCCGCCATAAACTGCCAGGCATCAAATTAAGCAGAAGGCCATCCTGACGGATGGCCTTTTTGCGT
TTCTACAAACTCTTTTGTTTATTTTTCTAAATACATTCAAATATGTATCCGCTCATGAGACAATAACCCT
GATAAATGCTTCAATAATATTGAAAAAGGAAGACTATGAGTATTCAACATTTCCGTGTCGCCCTTATTCC
CTTTTTTGCGGCATTTTGCCTTCCTGTTTTTGCTCACCCAGAAACGCTGGTGAAAGTAAAAGATGCTGAA
GATCAGTTGGGTGCACGAGTGGGTTACATCGAACTGGATCTCAACAGCGGTAAGATCCTTGAGAGTTTTC
GCCCCGAAGAACGTTTTCCAATGATGAGCACTTTTAAAGTTCTGCTATGTGGCGCGGTATTATCCCGTGT
TGACGCCGGGCAAGAGCAACTCGGTCGCCGCATACACTATTCTCAGAATGACTTGGTTGAGTACTCACCA
GTCACAGAAAAGCATCTTACGGATGGCATGACAGTAAGAGAATTATGCAGTGCTGCCATAACCATGAGTG
ATAACACTGCGGCCAACTTACTTCTGACAACGATCGGAGGACCGAAGGAGCTAACCGCTTTTTTGCACAA
CATGGGGGATCATGTAACTCGCCTTGATCGTTGGGAACCGGAGCTGAATGAAGCCATACCAAACGACGAG
CGTGACACCACGATGCCTGCAGCAATGGCAACAACGTTGCGCAAACTATTAACTGGCGAACTACTTACTC
TAGCTTCCCGGCAACAATTAATAGACTGGATGGAGGCGGATAAAGTTGCAGGACCACTTCTGCGCTCGGC
CCTTCCGGCTGGCTGGTTTATTGCTGATAAATCTGGAGCCGGTGAGCGTGGGTCTCGCGGTATCATTGCA
GCACTGGGGCCAGATGGTAAGCCCTCCCGTATCGTAGTTATCTACACGACGGGGAGTCAGGCAACTATGG
ATGAACGAAATAGACAGATCGCTGAGATAGGTGCCTCACTGATTAAGCATTGGTAACTGTCAGACCAAGT
TTACTCATATATACTTTAGATTGATT
[125 nt withheld, positions 1427-1551]
C
[141 nt withheld, positions 1553-1693]
CCTTTGACGTTGGAGTCCACGTTCTTTAATAGTGGACTCTTGTTCCAAACTTGAACAACACTCAACCCTA
TCTCGGGCTATTCTTTTGATTTATAAGGGATTTTGCCGATTTCGGCCTATTGGTTAAAAAATGAGCTGAT
TTAACAAAAATTTAACGCGAATTTTAACAAAATATTAACGTTTACAATTTAAAAGGATCTAGGTGAAGAT
CCTTTTTGATAATCTCATGACCAAAATCCCTTAACGTGAGTTTTCGTTCCACTGAGCGTCAGACCCCGTA
GAAAAGATCAAAGGATCTTCTTGAGATCCTTTTTTTCTGCGCGTAATCTGCTGCTTGCAAACAAAAAAAC
CACCGCTACCAGCGGTGGTTTGTTTGCCGGATCAAGAGCTACCAACTCTTTTTCCGAAGGTAACTGGCTT
CAGCAGAGCGCAGATACCAAATACTGTCCTTCTAGTGTAGCCGTAGTTAGGCCACCACTTCAAGAACTCT
GTAGCACCGCCTACATACCTCGCTCTGCTAATCCTGTTACCAGTCAGGCATTTGAGAAGCACACGGTCAC
ACTGCTTCCGGTAGTCAATAAACCGGTAAACCAGCAATAGACATAAGCGGCTATTTAACGACCCTGCCCT
GAACCGACGACCGGGTCGAATTTGCTTTCGAATTTCTGCCATTCATCCGCTTATTATCACTTATTCAGGC
GTAGCACCAGGCGTTTAAGGGCACCAATAACTGCCTTAAAAAAATTACGCCCCGCCCTGCCACTCATCGC
AGTACTGTTGTAATTCATTAAGCATTCTGCCGACATGGAAGCCATCACAGACGGCATGATGAACCTGAAT
CGCCAGCGGCATCAGCACCTTGTCGCCTTGCGTATAATATTTGCCCATGGCTAGCGGAGTGTATACTGGC
TTACTATGTTGGCACTGATGAGGGTGTCAGTGAAGTGCTTCATGTGGCAGGAGAAAAAAGGCTGCACCGG
TGCGTCAGCAGAATATGTGATACAGGATATATTCCGCTTCCTCGCTCACTGACTCGCTACGCTCGGTCGT
TCGACTGCGGCGAGCGGAAATGGCTTACGAACGGGGCGGAGATTTCCTGGAAGATGCCAGGAAGATACTT
AACAGGGAAGTGAGAGGGCCGCGGCAAAGCCGTTTTTCCATAGGCTCCGCCCCCCTGACAAGCATCACGA
AATCTGACGCTCAAATCAGTGGTGGCGAAACCCGACAGGACTATAAAGATACCAGGCGTTTCCCCCTGGC
GGCTCCCTCGTGCGCTCTCCTGTTCCTGCCTTTCGGTTTACCGGTGTCATTCCGCTGTTATGGCCGCGTT
TGTCTCATTCCACGCCTGACACTCAGTTCCGGGTAGGCAGTTCGCTCCAAGCTGGACTGTATGCACGAAC
CCCCCGTTCAGTCCGACCGCTGCGCCTTATCCGGTAACTATCGTCTTGAGTCCAACCCGGAAAGACATGC
AAAAGCACCACTGGCAGCAGCCACTGGTAATTGATTTAGAGGAGTTAGTCTTGAAGTCATGCGCCGGTTA
AGGCTAAACTGAAAGGACAAGTTTTGGTGACTGCGCTCCTCCAAGCCAGTTACCTCGGTTCAAAGAGTTG
GTAGCTCAGAGAACCTTCGAAAAACCGCCCTGCAAGGCGGTTTTTTCGTTTTCAGAGCAAGAGATTACGC
GCAGACCAAAACGATCTCAAGAAGATCATCTTATTAATCAGATAAAATATTTGCTCATGAGCCCGAAGTG
GCGAGCCCGATCTTCCCCATCGGTGATGTCGGCGATATAGGCGCCAGCAACCGCACCTGTGGCGCCGGTG
ATGCCGGCCACGATGCGTCCGGCGTAGAGGATCTGCTCATGTTTGACAGCTTATCATCGATGCATAATGT
GCCTGTCAAATGGACGAAGCAGGGATTCTGCAAACCCTATGCTACTCCCTCGAGCCGTCAATTGTCTGAT
TCGTTACCAATTATTAATTTTTAAAGTATGGGCAATCAATTGCTCCTGTTAAAATTGCTTTAGAAATACT
TTGGCAGCGGTTTGTTGTATTGAGTTTCATTTGCGCATTGGTTAAATGGAAAGTGACAGTACGCTCACTG
CAACCTAATATTTTTGAAATATCCCAAGAGCTTTTTCCTTCGCATGCCCACGCTAAACATTCTTTTTCTC
TTTTGGTTAAATCGTTGTTTGATTTATTATTTGCTATATTTATTTTTCGATAATTATCAACTAGAGAAGG
AACAATTAATGGTATGTTCATACACGCATGTAAAAATAAACTATCTATATAGTTGTCTTTTTCTGAATGT
GCAAAACTAAGCATTCCGAAGCCATTGTTAGCCGTATGAATAGGGAAACTAAACCCAGTGATAAGACCTG
ATGTTTTCGCTTCTTTAATTACATTTGGAGATTTTTTATTTACAGCATTGTTTTCAAATATATTCCAATT
AATTGGTGAATGATTGGAGTTAGAATAATCTACTATAGGATCATATTTTATTAAATTAGCGTCATCATAA
TATTGCCTCCATTTTTTAGGGTAATTATCTAGGATTGAAATATCAGATTTAACCATAGAATGAGGATAAA
TGATCGCGAGTAAATAATATTCACAATGTACCATTTTAGTCATATCAGATAAGCATTGATTAATATCATT
ATTGCTTCTACAAGCTTTAATTTTATTAATTATTCTGTATGTGTCGTCGGCATTTATGTTTTTCATCGAG
GCCTTTCCTGTGTGACCCGCTGGAATAGGATCTTATCACTGCCCGCTTTCCAGTCGGGAAACCTGTCGTG
CCAGCTGCATTAATGAATCGGCCAACGCGCGGGGAGAGGCGGTTTGCGTATTGGGCGCCAGGGTGGTTTT
TCTTTTCACCAGTGAGACTGGCAACAGCTGATTGCCCTTCACCGCCTGGCCCTGAGAGAGTTGCAGCAAG
CGGTCCACGCTGGTTTGCCCCAGCAGGCGAAAATCCTGTTTGATGGTGGTTAACGGCGGGATATAACATG
AGCTATCTTCGGTATCGTCGTATCCCACTACCGAGATATCCGCACCAACGCGCAGCCCGGACTCGGTAAT
GGCGCGCATTGCGCCCAGCGCCATCTGATCGTTGGCAACCAGCATCGCAGTGGGAACGATGCCCTCATTC
AGCATTTGCATGGTTTGTTGAAAACCGGACATGGCACTCCAGTCGCCTTCCCGTTCCGCTATCGGCTGAA
TTTGATTGCGAGTGAGATATTTATGCCAGCCAGCCAGACGCAGACGCGCCGAGACAGAACTTAATGGGCC
CGCTAACAGCGCGATTTGCTGGTGACCCAATGCGACCAGATGCTCCACGCCCAGTCGCGTACCGTCCTCA
TGGGAGAAAATAATACTGTTGATGGGTGTCTGGTCAGAGACATCAAGAAATAACGCCGGAACATTAGTGC
AGGCAGCTTCCACAGCAATGGCATCCTGGTCATCCAGCGGATAGTTAATGATCAGCCCACTGACGCGTTG
CGCGAGAAGATTGTGCACCGCCGCTTTACAGGCTTCGACGCCGCTTCGTTCTACCATCGACACCACCACG
CTGGCACCCAGTTGATCGGCGCGAGATTTAATCGCCGCGACAATTTGCGACGGCGCGTGCAGGGCCAGAC
TGGAGGTGGCAACGCCAATCAGCAACGACTGTTTGCCCGCCAGTTGTTGTGCCACGCGGTTGGGAATGTA
ATTCAGCTCCGCCATCGCCGCTTCCACTTTTTCCCGCGTTTTCGCAGAAACGTGGCTGGCCTGGTTCACC
ACGCGGGAAACGGTCTGATAAGAGACACCGGCATACTCTGCGACATCGTATAACGTTACTGGTTTCATAT
TCACCACCCTGAATTGACTCTCTTCCGGGCGCTATCATGCCATACCGCGAAAGGTTTTGCGCCATTCGAT
GGCGCGCCGCTTCGTCAGGCCACATAGCTTTCTTGTTCTGATCGGAACGATCGTTGGCTGTGTTGACAAT
TAATCATCGGCTCGTATAATGTGTGGAATTGTGAGCGCTCACAATTCTATGGACTATGTTTTCACATACG
AGGGGGATTAGATGAACAAAACCATTGATCAGGTGCGTAAAGGTGATCGTAAAAGCGATCTGCCGGTTCG
TCGTCGTCCGCGTCGTAGTGCCGAAGAAACCCGTCGTGATATTCTGGCAAAAGCCGAAGAACTGTTTCGT
GAACGTGGTTTTAATGCAGTTGCCATTGCAGATATTGCAAGCGCACTGAATATGAGTCCGGCAAATGTGT
TTAAACATTTTAGCAGCAAAAACGCACTGGTTGATGCAATTGGTTTTGGTCAGATTGGTGTTTTTGAACG
TCAGATTTGTCCGCTGGATAAAAGCCATGCACCGCTGGATCGTCTGCGTCATCTGGCACGTAATCTGATG
GAACAGCATCATCAGGATCATTTCAAACACATACGGGTTTTTATTCAGATCCTGATGACCGCCAAACAGG
ATATGAAATGTGGCGATTATTACAAAAGCGTGATTGCAAAACTGCTGGCCGAAATTATTCGTGATGGTGT
TGAAGCAGGTCTGTATATTGCAACCGATATTCCGGTTCTGGCAGAAACCGTTCTGCATGCACTGACCAGC
GTTATTCATCCGGTTCTGATTGCACAAGAAGATATTGGTAATCTGGCAACCCGTTGTGATCAGCTGGTTG
ATCTGATTGATGCAGGTCTGCGTAATCCGCTGGCAAAATAACTAGGGCCCATACCCCCAGGCATCAAATA
AAACGAAAGGCTCAGTCGAAAGACTGGGCCTTTCGTTTTATCTGTTGTTTGTCGGTGAACGCTCTCTACT
AGAGTCACACTGGCTCACCTTCGGGTGGGCCTTTCTGCGTTTATAGATAGTGACAAACTTGACAACTCAT
CACTTCCTAGGTATAATGCTAGCTACTAGAGAAAGAGGAGAAATACTAGATGGTGAGCAAGGGCGAGGAG
CTGTTCACCGGGGTGGTGCCCATCCTGGTCGAGCTGGACGGCGACGTAAACGGCCACAAGTTCAGCGTGT
CCGGCGAGGGCGAGGGCGATGCCACCTACGGCAAGCTGACCCTGAAGTTCATCTGCACCACCGGCAAGCT
GCCCGTGCCCTGGCCCACCCTCGTGACCACCTTCGGCTACGGCCTGCAATGCTTCGCCCGCTACCCCGAC
CACATGAAGCTGCACGACTTCTTCAAGTCCGCCATGCCCGAAGGCTACGTCCAGGAGCGCACCATCTTCT
TCAAGGACGACGGCAACTACAAGACCCGCGCCGAGGTGAAGTTCGAGGGCGACACCCTGGTGAACCGCAT
CGAGCTGAAGGGCATCGACTTCAAGGAGGACGGCAACATCCTGGGGCACAAGCTGGAGTACAACTACAAC
AGCCACAACGTCTATATCATGGCCGACAAGCAGAAGAACGGCATCAAGGTGAACTTCAAGATCCGCCACA
ACATCGAGGACGGCAGCGTGCAGCTCGCCGACCACTACCAGCAGAACACCCCCATCGGCGACGGCCCCGT
GCTGCTGCCCGACAACCACTACCTGAGCTACCAGTCCGCCCTGAGCAAAGACCCCAACGAGAAGCGCGAT
CACATGGTCCTGCTGGAGTTCGTGACCGCCGCCGGGATCACTCTCGGCATGGACGAGCTGTACAAGTAA
Features (pLannotate 1.2.2; 22 found; start..end, strand, type, name):
     91..206     +  ncRNA          5S rRNA: Accession: RF00001 - 5S ribosomal RNA
    210..296     +  terminator     rrnB T1 terminator: Escherichia coli rrnB; transcription terminator T1 from the E. coli rrnB gene
    388..415     +  terminator     rrnB T2 terminator: transcription terminator T2 from the E. coli rrnB gene
    434..523     +  promoter       AmpR promoter: bla
    526..1386    +  CDS            AmpR: β-lactamase; bla; confers resistance to ampicillin, carbenicillin, and related antibiotics
   1428..1883    +  rep_origin     f1 ori (sequence partly withheld): f1 bacteriophage origin of replication; arrow indicates direction of (+) strand synthesis
   1994..2227    +  rep_origin     ori (fragment): high-copy-number ColE1/pMB1/pBR322/pUC origin of replication
   2438..2583    -  CDS            CmR (fragment): chloramphenicol acetyltransferase; cat; confers resistance to chloramphenicol
   2585..2606    +  misc_feature   bom (fragment): basis of mobility region from pBR322
   2705..2760    -  rep_origin     RSF ori (fragment): Plasmids containing the RSF 1030 origin of replication can be propagated in E. coli cells that contain additional plasmids with compatible origins.
   2848..3393    -  rep_origin     p15A ori: Plasmids containing the medium-copy-number p15A origin of replication can be propagated in E. coli cells that contain a second plasmid with the ColE1 origin.
   3426..3546    -  CDS            TcR (fragment): tetracycline efflux protein; tet; confers resistance to tetracycline
   3556..3574    +  promoter       tet promoter (fragment): E. coli promoter for tetracycline efflux protein gene
   3670..4419    -  CDS            luxR: LUXR_ALIFS - Experimental evidence at protein level: Swiss-Prot protein existence level 1. Transcriptional activator of the bioluminescence operon. Binds to the OHHL autoinducer. From Aliivibrio fischeri (Vibrio fischeri).
   4462..5541    -  CDS            lacI: LACI_ECOLI - Experimental evidence at protein level: Swiss-Prot protein existence level 1. Repressor of the lactose operon. Binds allolactose as an inducer. From Escherichia coli (strain K12).
   5542..5615    -  promoter       lacI promoter (fragment): lacI
   5676..5704    +  promoter       tac promoter: strong E. coli promoter; hybrid between the trp and lac UV5 promoters
   5710..5729    +  protein_bind   lac operator (symmetric): The lac repressor binds to the lac operator to inhibit transcription in E. coli. This inhibition can be relieved by adding lactose or isopropyl-β-D-thiogalactopyranoside (IPTG). The symmetric lac operator was optimized for tight binding of lac repressor. lac repressor encoded by lacI
   6448..6519    +  terminator     rrnB T1 terminator: transcription terminator T1 from the E. coli rrnB gene
   6535..6562    +  terminator     T7Te terminator: phage T7 early transcription terminator
   6598..6616    +  promoter       J23119 promoter (fragment): bacterial promoter (Registry of Standard Biological Parts BBa J23119)
   6643..7362    +  CDS            EYFP: enhanced YFP mammalian codon-optimized
