[The description below was written by a language model from this plasmid's Addgene catalogue record and pLannotate feature annotations shown in this document.]
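Description:
pRF-AmeR is a bacterial expression and synthetic-biology plasmid built on the pEXT20 backbone. It combines an inducible repressor gene and a fluorescent reporter for that repressor on a single molecule. It is propagated in E. coli under ampicillin selection, with β-lactamase expressed from its own promoter. The catalogue lists it as low copy, and the only complete plasmid replication origin annotated is p15A. An f1 phage origin is also present. The short ColE1/pUC and RSF origin fragments, the bom fragment, and the pieces of chloramphenicol and tetracycline resistance genes appear to be non-functional leftovers from backbone assembly.

The insert is the AmeR repressor from Agrobacterium tumefaciens, recorded with a cluster of substitutions across residues 120–127. The feature table does not annotate this coding sequence. It most likely lies in the unannotated stretch between the tac promoter with its symmetric lac operator and the downstream rrnB T1 and T7Te terminators. The plasmid also carries lacI with its promoter, so AmeR expression should be repressed by LacI and inducible with IPTG. Downstream, a fragment matching the J23119 constitutive promoter precedes an EYFP coding sequence. According to the depositor, this promoter contains an operator site for the repressor, so YFP fluorescence falls as AmeR is induced. Further rrnB terminators follow the reporter across the plasmid junction. A luxR gene is also annotated, but the record does not explain its role.

This layout gives a self-contained readout of repressor–operator activity, effectively a NOT gate. That fits the associated work on mining prokaryotic repressors to build orthogonal logic gates, where such plasmids would be used to measure response functions and cross-reactivity.
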