Addgene plasmid #49356: pRF-AmeR
Depositing lab: Christopher Voigt. Depositing organization: Massachusetts Institute of Technology. Publication: Genomic mining of prokaryotic repressors for orthogonal logic gates. Stanton BC, Nielsen AA, Tamsir A, Clancy K, Peterson T, Voigt CA. Nat Chem Biol. 2013 Dec 8. doi: 10.1038/nchembio.1411. PubMed 24316737.
Backbone
  Vector backbone: pEXT20
  Vector type: Bacterial Expression, Synthetic Biology
Growth in bacteria
  Bacterial resistance: Ampicillin, 100 μg/mL
  Growth temperature: 37°C
  Growth strain: DH10B
  Copy number: Low Copy
Gene/Insert
  Gene/Insert name: AmeR repressor
  Species: Agrobacterium tumefaciens
  Mutation: D120F, R121Q, G123H, Y124T, E125G, M126F, W127YS
  Cloning method: Ligation Independent Cloning
  Sequencing primers: 5′ NA; 3′ EGFP-N
Terms and licenses: Academic/Nonprofit Terms; Industry Terms: Not Available to Industry
Depositor comments: Plasmid also contains YFP reporter (whose expression is controlled by a constitutive promoter containing an operator site for the indicated repressor).
How to cite: pRF-AmeR was a gift from Christopher Voigt (Addgene plasmid # 49356 ; http://n2t.net/addgene:49356 ; RRID:Addgene_49356)
