>Addgene plasmid #49356 | pRF-AmeR | depositor partial sequence | sequence record 73300 | AmeR coding sequence
ATGAACAAAACCATTGATCAGGTGCGTAAAGGTGATCGTAAAAGCGATCTGCCGGTTCGTCGTCGTCCGC
GTCGTAGTGCCGAAGAAACCCGTCGTGATATTCTGGCAAAAGCCGAAGAACTGTTTCGTGAACGTGGTTT
TAATGCAGTTGCCATTGCAGATATTGCAAGCGCACTGAATATGAGTCCGGCAAATGTGTTTAAACATTTT
AGCAGCAAAAACGCACTGGTTGATGCAATTGGTTTTGGTCAGATTGGTGTTTTTGAACGTCAGATTTGTC
CGCTGGATAAAAGCCATGCACCGCTGGATCGTCTGCGTCATCTGGCACGTAATCTGATGGAACAGCATCA
TCAGGATCATTTCAAACACATACGGGTTTTTATTCAGATCCTGATGACCGCCAAACAGGATATGAAATGT
GGCGATTATTACAAAAGCGTGATTGCAAAACTGCTGGCCGAAATTATTCGTGATGGTGTTGAAGCAGGTC
TGTATATTGCAACCGATATTCCGGTTCTGGCAGAAACCGTTCTGCATGCACTGACCAGCGTTATTCATCC
GGTTCTGATTGCACAAGAAGATATTGGTAATCTGGCAACCCGTTGTGATCAGCTGGTTGATCTGATTGAT
GCAGGTCTGCGTAATCCGCTGGCAAAATAA
