>Addgene plasmid #49356 | pRF-AmeR | addgene partial sequence | sequence record 74712 | pTrcHis_rev
AATCTTCTCTCATCCGCCAAAACAGCCAAGCTTATTACTTGTACAGCTCGTCCATGCCGAGAGTGATCCC
GGCGGCGGTCACGAACTCCAGCAGGACCATGTGATCGCGCTTCTCGTTGGGGTCTTTGCTCAGGGCGGAC
TGGTAGCTCAGGTAGTGGTTGTCGGGCAGCAGCACGGGGCCGTCGCCGATGGGGGTGTTCTGCTGGTAGT
GGTCGGCGAGCTGCACGCTGCCGTCCTCGATGTTGTGGCGGATCTTGAAGTTCACCTTGATGCCGTTCTT
CTGCTTGTCGGCCATGATATAGACGTTGTGGCTGTTGTAGTTGTACTCCAGCTTGTGCCCCAGGATGTTG
CCGTCCTCCTTGAAGTCGATGCCCTTCAGCTCGATGCGGTTCACCAGGGTGTCGCCCTCGAACTTCACCT
CGGCGCGGGTCTTGTAGTTGCCGTCGTCCTTGAAGAAGATGGTGCGCTCCTGGACGTAGCCTTCGGGCAT
GGCGGACTTGAAGAAGTCGTGCAGCTTCATGTGGTCGGGGTAGCGGGCGAAGCATTGCAGGCCGTAGCCG
AAGGTGGTCACGAGGGTGGGCCAGGGCACGGGCAGCTTGCCGGTGGTGCAGATGAACTTCAGGGTCAGCT
TGCCGTAGGTGGCATCGCCCTCGCCCTCGCCGGACACGCTGAACTTGTGGCCGTTTACGTCGCCGTCCAG
CTCGACCAGGATGGGCACCACCCCGGTGAACAGCTCCTCGCCCTTGCTCACCATCTAGTATTTCTCCTCT
TTCTCTAGTAGCTAGCATTATACCTAGGAAGTGATGAGTTGTCAAGTTTGTCACTATCTATAAACGCAGA
AAGGCCCACCCGAAGGTGAGCCAGTGTGACTCTAGTAGAGAGCGTTCACCGACAAACAACAGATAAAACG
AAAGGCCCA
