>Addgene plasmid #49356 | pRF-AmeR | addgene partial sequence | sequence record 75520 | EGFP_N
CCGGTGAACAGCTCCTCGCCCTTGCTCACCATCTAGTATTTCTCCTCTTTCTCTAGTAGCTAGCATTATA
CCTAGGAAGTGATGAGTTGTCAAGTTTGTCACTATCTATAAACGCAGAAAGGCCCACCCGAAGGTGAGCC
AGTGTGACTCTAGTAGAGAGCGTTCACCGACAAACAACAGATAAAACGAAAGGCCCAGTCTTTCGACTGA
GCCTTTCGTTTTATTTGATGCCTGGGGGTATGGGCCCTAGTTATTTTGCCAGCGGATTACGCAGACCTGC
ATCAATCAGATCAACCAGCTGATCACAACGGGTTGCCAGATTACCAATATCTTCTTGTGCAATCAGAACC
GGATGAATAACGCTGGTCAGTGCATGCAGAACGGTTTCTGCCAGAACCGGAATATCGGTTGCAATATACA
GACCTGCTTCAACACCATCACGAATAATTTCGGCCAGCAGTTTTGCAATCACGCTTTTGTAATAATCGCC
ACATTTCATATCCTGTTTGGCGGTCATCAGGATCTGAATAAAAACCCGTATGTGTTTGAAATGATCCTGA
TGATGCTGTTCCATCAGATTACGTGCCAGATGACGCAGACGATCCAGCGGTGCATGGCTTTTATCCAGCG
GACAAATCTGACGTTCAAAAACACCAATCTGACCAAAACCAATTGCATCAACCAGTGCGTTTTTGCTGCT
AAAATGTTTAAACACATTTGCCGGACTCATATTCAGTGCGCTTGCAATATCTGCAATGGCAACTGCATTA
AAACCACGTTCACGAAACAGTTCTTCGGCTTTTGCCAGAATATCACGACGGGTTTCTTCGGCACTACGAC
GCGGACGACGACGAACCGGCAGATCGCTTTTACGATCACCTTTACGCACCTGATCAATGGTTTTGTTCAT
CTAATCCCCCTCGTATGTGAAAACATAGTCCATAGAATTGTGAGCGCTCACAATTCCACACATTATACGA
GCCGATGATTAATTGTCAACAC
