>Addgene plasmid #49356 | pRF-AmeR | addgene partial sequence | sequence record 75521 | lacI-F
GGCAATCAGCTGTTGCCAGTCTCACTGGTGAAAAGAAAAACCACCCTGGCGCCCAATACGCAAACCGCCT
CTCCCCGCGCGTTGGCCGATTCATTAATGCAGCTGGCACGACAGGTTTCCCGACTGGAAAGCGGGCAGTG
ATAAGATCCTATTCCAGCGGGTCACACAGGAAAGGCCTCGATGAAAAACATAAATGCCGACGACACATAC
AGAATAATTAATAAAATTAAAGCTTGTAGAAGCAATAATGATATTAATCAATGCTTATCTGATATGACTA
AAATGGTACATTGTGAATATTATTTACTCGCGATCATTTATCCTCATTCTATGGTTAAATCTGATATTTC
AATCCTAGATAATTACCCTAAAAAATGGAGGCAATATTATGATGACGCTAATTTAATAAAATATGATCCT
ATAGTAGATTATTCTAACTCCAATCATTCACCAATTAATTGGAATATATTTGAAAACAATGCTGTAAATA
AAAAATCTCCAAATGTAATTAAAGAAGCGAAAACATCAGGTCTTATCACTGGGTTTAGTTTCCCTATTCA
TACGGCTAACAATGGCTTCGGAATGCTTAGTTTTGCACATTCAGAAAAAGACAACTATATAGATAGTTTA
TTTTTACATGCGTGTATGAACATACCATTAATTGTTCCTTCTCTAGTTGATAATTATCGAAAAATAAATA
TAGCAAATAATAAATCAAACAACGATTTAACCAAAAGAGAAAAAGAATGTTTAGCGTGGGCATGCGAAGG
AAAAAGCTCTTGGGATATTTCAAAAATATTAGGTTGCAGTGAGCGTACTGTCACTTTCCATTTAACCAAT
GCGCAAATGAAACTCAATACAACAAACCGCTGCCAAAGTATTTCTAAAGCAATTTTAACAGGAGCAATTG
ATTGCCCATACTTTAAAAATTAATAATTGGTAACGAATCAGACAATTGACGGCTCGAGGGAGTAGCATAG
GGTTTGCAGAATCCCTG
